>Addgene plasmid #29155 | pEMS1353 | addgene partial sequence | sequence record 39409 | EGFP-N 5'-CGTCGCCGTCCAGCTCGACCAG-3'
ACCATGGTGGCGGAAGTTCCTATACCTTTTGAAGAATAGGAACTTCGGCGCGCCACGCGTTGAGGAAGAA
GGAAGAACAGCAAGAGAGGGATGTTGAAAGACAGAGATGGAGACACGAAAATGGCCTTCCTACGGAGCGA
AATCCCTCTTTTTCCCCATTCCTGTCACTCAGTCTTCGATCTCTCCCTCTACATAGGCATGCAGAGTGTG
GGCAATCTCTGCCGACCGCTGGTCTCCCAAGGAAAGAAGGAAAACACTACCGCAGTCTCAGAGGCAGACG
GGCTCCGCGCTGCCGGAACCCAAGCGCAGAGTGGGAAAACTAGATTGCTGGGAAATCTTCCGAGGGAAGA
GGCGGCCAGGTCCGGGTTTCCGGGGAGAGCCGCGCACGCAGCGGCGAAGGGTCCCCGAAGTTCATTACCC
CGTGACTTTGTGCCTGTCGCTGCGGGCTGGGTCCCCTGTAATATCTCCAGAAGCGCTCTGACAGGCAGCC
GCGGGGAGGGGAATAGGGCGTCCCTGGCCCACTTAGCTTTTCCCCCAACTCCTGGCGGGGTCTGACGTCA
GCCATGTGCGGGGAGGGGA
