>Addgene plasmid #29155 | pEMS1353 | addgene partial sequence | sequence record 39410 | pEMS1307-fwd 5'-ccgcacgtctaagaaaccat-3'
AAATAGGCGTATCACGAGGCCCTTTCGTCTTCAAGAATTAATTCCGATCATATTCAATAACCCTTAATGA
ATTCGAGCTCCTAGGCCGGCCACGCGTAAAGGCTGCCACCTAAGGCCTACCCTCCAGGCCTACAGCTGAT
ACCTACTAACACCCCCACTCCAGGCTGATGAGGGCCTAGGATCTCCCTCAGAGGAGGGCCAGCTGCAGCC
CCACACTGCAGGGAAGCCAGACACCTGGGCACATGCACACGCACAATATTTAATATGGCTTTCTTACCCT
TGATGTGTATAATAAGCTCTGGAAAGTAGTGTTATGAATATGTTGTCAGTTATGAATGGGAATGCTCTGT
GAATGATTAAGATGTCTAATTGAAATATTTCCATAATATACTAATCCTTTCTAAAAATACTCATATGCAT
ATTTGTGTTTGGGATGCCTATTAATTTATACTTTTTCACATCTATTTTTATTTACACAAATGCAAGCAGC
TCTTGTCTAAATTGGGAGCCAGGCTTGGCACTTGGCTCAGCCCAAGGAAAATTTGCTGCAGGGGATAGAA
AAGCCAGAGGGCCTTCTGGAAGGGAGA
