[The description below was written by a language model from this plasmid's Addgene catalogue record.]
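Description:
pEMS1353 is a Pleiades Promoter Project plasmid built on the large pEMS1306 backbone (about 16.5 kb without insert) and carrying the human MiniPromoter Ple137. It is maintained in E. coli as a high-copy plasmid under ampicillin selection. The record does not list the origin of replication or any other backbone elements, and no feature table is available, so the detailed architecture of the backbone, including any sequences intended for genomic integration or mammalian selection, cannot be described from this entry.

The insert is a roughly 3.6 kb element, Ple137, derived from regulatory sequence of the human NR2E1 gene (also known as TLX or TLL), which encodes an orphan nuclear receptor. It was cloned by restriction enzyme into an MluI site at both ends, so orientation would need to be confirmed by sequence. Although the catalogue describes EGFP-NLS as a C-terminal tag on the backbone, in the context of a MiniPromoter project this is best read as a reporter cassette lying downstream of the insert. The candidate promoter is placed to drive a nuclear-localised EGFP, so that fluorescence in nuclei marks the cells where the element is active.

The construct belongs to a collection of compact human promoters designed to give selective, region- or cell-type-restricted expression in the brain. For this particular design the recorded outcome is negative: eGFP reporter expression was not detected in the brain or the eye. It therefore mainly serves as a documented non-expressing NR2E1 MiniPromoter design, useful as a reference point when comparing or redesigning regulatory elements for this gene.
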