Addgene plasmid #29155: pEMS1353
Purpose: Expression of the eGFP reporter gene was not detected in the brain and eye.
Depositing lab: Elizabeth Simpson. Publication: A regulatory toolbox of MiniPromoters to drive selective expression in the brain. Portales-Casamar E, Swanson DJ, Liu L, de Leeuw CN, Banks KG, Ho Sui SJ, Fulton DL, Ali J, Amirabbasi M, Arenillas DJ, Babyak N, Black SF, Bonaguro RJ, Brauer E, Candido TR, Castellarin M, Chen J, Chen Y, Cheng JC, Chopra V, Docking TR, Dreolini L, D'Souza CA, Flynn EK, Glenn R, Hatakka K, Hearty TG, Imanian B, Jiang S, Khorasan-zadeh S, Komljenovic I, Laprise S, Liao NY, Lim JS, Lithwick S, Liu F, Liu J, Lu M, McConechy M, McLeod AJ, Milisavljevic M, Mis J, O'Connor K, Palma B, Palmquist DL, Schmouth JF, Swanson MI, Tam B, Ticoll A, Turner JL, Varhol R, Vermeulen J, Watkins RF, Wilson G, Wong BK, Wong SH, Wong TY, Yang GS, Ypsilanti AR, Jones SJ, Holt RA, Goldowitz D, Wasserman WW, Simpson EM. Proc Natl Acad Sci U S A. 2010 Sep 21. 107(38):16589-94. 10.1073/pnas.1009158107 PubMed 20807748.
Backbone
  Vector backbone: pEMS1306
  Backbone size w/o insert (bp): 16454
  Vector type: Pleiades Promoter Project [sic, Pleaides Plieades]
Growth in bacteria
  Bacterial resistance: Ampicillin, 100 μg/mL
  Growth temperature: 37°C
  Growth strain: DH5alpha
  Growth instructions: DH10B
  Copy number: High Copy
Gene/Insert
  Gene/Insert name: Ple137 (alt names: NR2E1; Orphan nuclear receptor NR2E1)
  Species: H. sapiens (human)
  Insert size (bp): 3587
  Entrez Gene: NR2E1 (a.k.a. TLL, TLX, XTLL)
  Tag / fusion protein: EGFP-NLS (C terminal on backbone)
  Cloning method: Restriction Enzyme; 5′ cloning site MluI (unknown if destroyed); 3′ cloning site MluI (unknown if destroyed)
  Sequencing primers: 5′ Unknown
Terms and licenses: Academic/Nonprofit Terms; Industry Terms: Not Available to Industry
How to cite: pEMS1353 was a gift from Elizabeth Simpson (Addgene plasmid # 29155 ; http://n2t.net/addgene:29155 ; RRID:Addgene_29155)
